>Addgene plasmid #54285 | mEmerald-TPX2-N-10 | depositor partial sequence | sequence record 84423 | insert sequence
ACGTCAGATCCGCTAGCCGCCACCATGTCACAAGTTAAAAGCTCTTATTCCTATGATGCCCCCTCGGATT
TCATCAATTTTTCATCCTTGGATGATGAAGGAGATACTCAAAACATAGATTCATGGTTTGAGGAGAAGGC
CAATTTGGAGAATAAGTTACTGGGGAAGAATGGAACTGGAGGGCTTTTTCAGGGCAAAACTCCTTTGAGA
AAGGCTAATCTTCAGCAAGCTATTGTCACACCTTTGAAACCAGTTGACAACACTTACTACAAAGAGGCAG
AAAAAGAAAATCTTGTGGAACAATCCATTCCGTCAAATGCTTGTTCTTCCCTGGAAGTTGAGGCAGCCAT
ATCAAGAAAAACTCCAGCCCAGCCTCAGAGAAGATCTCTTAGGCTTTCTGCTCAGAAGGATTTGGAACAG
AAAGAAAAGCATCATGTAAAAATGAAAGCCAAGAGATGTGCCACTCCTGTAATCATCGATGAAATTCTAC
CCTCTAAGAAAATGAAAGTTTCTAACAACAAAAAGAAGCCAGAGGAAGAAGGCAGTGCTCATCAAGATAC
TGCTGAAAAGAATGCATCTTCCCCAGAGAAAGCCAAGGGTAGACATACTGTGCCTTGTATGCCACCTGCA
AAGCAGAAGTTTCTAAAAAGTACTGAGGAGCAAGAGCTGGAGAAGAGTATGAAAATGCAGCAAGAGGTGG
TGGAGATGCGGAAAAAGAATGAAGAATTCAAGAAACTTGCTCTGGCTGGAATAGGGCAACCTGTGAAGAA
ATCAGTGAGCCAGGTCACCAAATCAGTTGACTTCCACTTCCGCACAGATGAGCGAATCAAACAACATCCT
AAGAACCAGGAGGAATATAAGGAAGTGAACTTTACATCTGAACTACGAAAGCATCCTTCATCTCCTGCCC
GAGTGACTAAGGGATGTACCATTGTTAAGCCTTTCAACCTGTCCCAAGGAAAGAAAAGAACATTTGATGA
AACAGTTTCTACATATGTGCCCCTTGCACAGCAAGTTGAAGACTTCCATAAACGAACCCCTAACAGATAT
CATTTGAGGAGCAAGAAGGATGATATTAACCTGTTACCCTCCAAATCTTCTGTGACCAAGATTTGCAGAG
ACCCACAGACTCCTGTACTGCAAACCAAACACCGTGCACGGGCTGTGACCTGCAAAAGTACAGCAGAGCT
GGAGGCTGAGGAGCTCGAGAAATTGCAACAATACAAATTCAAAGCACGTGAACTTGATCCCAGAATACTT
GAAGGTGGGCCCATCTTGCCCAAGAAACCACCTGTGAAACCACCCACCGAGCCTATTGGCTTTGATTTGG
AAATTGAGAAAAGAATCCAGGAGCGAGAATCAAAGAAGAAAACAGAGGATGAACACTTTGAATTTCATTC
CAGACCTTGCCCTACTAAGATTTTGGAAGATGTTGTGGGTGTTCCTGAAAAGAAGGTACTTCCAATCACC
GTCCCCAAGTCACCAGCCTTTGCATTGAAGAACAGAATTCGAATGCCCACCAAAGAAGATGAGGAAGAGG
ACGAACCGGTAGTGATAAAAGCTCAACCTGTGCCACATTATGGGGTGCCTTTTAAGCCCCAAATCCCAGA
GGCAAGAACTGTGGAAATATGCCCTTTCTCGTTTGATTCTCGAGACAAAGAACGTCAGTTACAGAAGGAG
AAGAAAATAAAAGAACTGCAGAAAGGGGAGGTGCCCAAGTTCAAGGCACTTCCCTTGCCTCATTTTGACA
CCATTAACCTGCCAGAGAAGAAGGTAAAGAATGTGACCCAGATTGAACCTTTCTGCTTGGAGACTGACAG
AAGAGGTGCTCTGAAGGCACAGACTTGGAAGCACCAGCTGGAAGAAGAACTGAGACAGCAGAAAGAAGCA
GCTTGTTTCAAGGCTCGTCCAAACACCGTCATCTCTCAGGAGCCCTTTGTTCCCAAGAAAGAGAAGAAAT
CAGTTGCTGAGGGCCTTTCTGGTTCTCTAGTTCAGGAACCTTTTCAGCTGGCTACTGAGAAGAGAGCCAA
AGAGCGGCAGGAGCTGGAGAAGAGAATGGCTGAGGTAGAAGCCCAGAAAGCCCAGCAGTTGGAGGAGGCC
AGACTACAGGAGGAAGAGCAGAAAAAAGAGGAGCTGGCCAGGCTACGGAGAGAACTGGTGCATAAGGCAA
ATCCAATACGCAAGTACCAGGGTCTGGAGATAAAGTCAAGTGACCAGCCTCTGACTGTGCCTGTATCTCC
CAAATTCTCCACTCGATTCCACTGCTCGGGAAGCACGGATCCACCGGTCGCCACCATGGTGAGCAAGGGC
GAGGAGCTGTTCACCGGGGTGGTGCCCATCCTGGTCGAGCTGGACGGCGACGTAAACGGCCACAAGTTCA
GCGTGTCCGGCGAGGGCGAGGGCGATGCCACCTACGGCAAGCTGACCCTGAAGTTCATCTGCACCACCGG
CAAGCTGCCCGTGCCCTGGCCCACCCTCGTGACCACCTTGACCTACGGCGTGCAGTGCTTCGCCCGCTAC
CCCGACCACATGAAGCAGCACGACTTCTTCAAGTCCGCCATGCCCGAAGGCTACGTCCAGGAGCGCACCA
TCTTCTTCAAGGACGACGGCAACTACAAGACCCGCGCCGAGGTGAAGTTCGAGGGCGACACCCTGGTGAA
CCGCATCGAGCTGAAGGGCATCGACTTCAAGGAGGACGGCAACATCCTGGGGCACAAGCTGGAGTACAAC
TACAACAGCCACAAGGTCTATATCACCGCCGACAAGCAGAAGAACGGCATCAAGGTGAACTTCAAGACCC
GCCACAACATCGAGGACGGCAGCGTGCAGCTCGCCGACCACTACCAGCAGAACACCCCCATCGGCGACGG
CCCCGTGCTGCTGCCCGACAACCACTACCTGAGCACCCAGTCCAAGCTGAGCAAAGACCCCAACGAGAAG
CGCGATCACATGGTCCTGCTGGAGTTCGTGACCGCCGCCGGGATCACTCTCGGCATGGACGAGCTGTACA
AGTAAGCGGCCGCGACTCTAGATCATAATCAGCCATA
