>Addgene plasmid #54285 | mEmerald-TPX2-N-10 | addgene partial sequence | sequence record 93218 | EGFP-N 5'-CGTCGCCGTCCAGCTCGACCAG-3'
CCTTGCTCACCATGGTGGCGACCGGTGGATCCGTGCTTCCCGAGCAGTGGAATCGAGTGGAGAATTTGGG
AGATACAGGCACAGTCAGAGGCTGGTCACTTGACTTTATCTCCAGACCCTGGTACTTGCGTATTGGATTT
GCCTTATGCACCAGTTCTCTCCGTAGCCTGGCCAGCTCCTCTTTTTTCTGCTCTTCCTCCTGTAGTCTGG
CCTCCTCCAACTGCTGGGCTTTCTGGGCTTCTACCTCAGCCATTCTCTTCTCCAGCTCCTGCCGCTCTTT
GGCTCTCTTCTCAGTAGCCAGCTGAAAAGGTTCCTGAACTAGAGAACCAGAAAGGCCCTCAGCAACTGAT
TTCTTCTCTTTCTTGGGAACAAAGGGCTCCTGAGAGATGACGGTGTTTGGACGAGCCTTGAAACAAGCTG
CTTCTTTCTGCTGTCTCAGTTCTTCTTCCAGCTGGTGCTTCCAAGTCTGTGCCTTCAGAGCACCTCTTCT
GTCAGTCTCCAAGCAGAAAGGTTCAATCTGGGTCACATTCTTTACCTTCTTCTCTGGCAGGTTAATGGTG
TCAAAATGAGGCAAGGGAAGTGCCTTGAACTTGGGCACCTCCCCTTTCTGCAGTTCTTTTATTTTCTTCT
CCTTCTGTAACTGACGTTCTTTGTCTCGAGAATCAAACGAGAA
