[The description below was written by a language model from this plasmid's Addgene catalogue record.]
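Description:
mEmerald-TPX2-N-10 is a mammalian expression plasmid built on the mEmerald-N1 backbone (about 4.75 kb without the insert), designed to produce human TPX2 as a fluorescent fusion protein for live- or fixed-cell imaging. It is maintained as a high-copy plasmid in E. coli under kanamycin selection. It also carries a neomycin resistance marker, so transfected mammalian cells can be selected with G418 if stable expression is wanted. No feature table accompanies the record, so the origin of replication and other backbone details are not explicitly documented. The SV40 polyadenylation-region sequencing primer indicates that an SV40 polyA signal lies downstream of the expression cassette.

The payload is the human TPX2 coding sequence, corresponding to the reference transcript given as the alternative name, under the control of the CMV promoter, a strong constitutive promoter in most mammalian cell types. In this N1-style arrangement the gene of interest sits upstream of the fluorescent protein, so mEmerald is fused to the C terminus of TPX2. The "10" in the name may refer to the length of the linker between the two parts, but the record does not say so, and the cloning method is listed as unknown. mEmerald is a bright green GFP derivative, recorded here with excitation at 487 nm and emission at 509 nm, which suits standard GFP/FITC filter sets. TPX2 is a microtubule-associated protein involved in spindle assembly, and the depositor lists centrosomes as the localization of the fusion. The construct is therefore used mainly as a fluorescent localization marker for visualizing these structures in transfected mammalian cells.
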