Addgene plasmid #54285: mEmerald-TPX2-N-10
Purpose: Localization: Centrosomes, Excitation: 487, Emission: 509
Depositing lab: Michael Davidson. Depositing organization: Florida State University, Tallahassee.
Backbone
  Vector backbone: mEmerald-N1
  Backbone size w/o insert (bp): 4750
  Vector type: Mammalian Expression
  Selectable markers: Neomycin (select with G418)
Growth in bacteria
  Bacterial resistance: Kanamycin, 50 μg/mL
  Growth temperature: 37°C
  Growth strain: DH5alpha
  Copy number: High Copy
Gene/Insert
  Gene/Insert name: TPX2 (alt name: NM_012112.4)
  Species: H. sapiens (human)
  Entrez Gene: TPX2 (a.k.a. C20orf1, C20orf2, DIL-2, DIL2, FLS353, GD:C20orf1, HCA519, HCTP4, REPP86, p100)
  Promoter: CMV
  Tag / fusion protein: mEmerald (C terminal on backbone)
  Cloning method: Unknown
  Sequencing primers: 5′ CMV-F; 3′ SV40pA-R
Terms and licenses: Academic/Nonprofit Terms; Industry Terms
Depositor comments: . Excitation = 487; Emission = 509. Localization data: Centrosomes
How to cite: mEmerald-TPX2-N-10 was a gift from Michael Davidson (Addgene plasmid # 54285 ; http://n2t.net/addgene:54285 ; RRID:Addgene_54285)
